>Addgene plasmid #232347 | Lenti-miniTurbo-NLS-Blast | addgene full sequence | sequence record 459836 | Addgene NGS Result
CGGCGCAACAAACTTCTCTCTGCTGAAACAAGCCGGAGATGTCGAAGAGAATCCTGGACCGATGGCCAAG
CCTTTGTCTCAAGAAGAATCCACCCTCATTGAAAGAGCAACGGCTACAATCAACAGCATCCCCATCTCTG
AAGACTACAGCGTCGCCAGCGCAGCTCTCTCTAGCGACGGCCGCATCTTCACTGGTGTCAATGTATATCA
TTTTACTGGGGGACCTTGTGCAGAACTCGTGGTGCTGGGCACTGCTGCTGCTGCGGCAGCTGGCAACCTG
ACTTGTATCGTCGCGATCGGAAATGAGAACAGGGGCATCTTGAGCCCCTGCGGACGGTGCCGACAGGTGC
TTCTCGATCTGCATCCTGGGATCAAAGCCATAGTGAAGGACAGTGATGGACAGCCGACGGCAGTTGGGAT
TCGTGAATTGCTGCCCTCTGGTTATGTGTGGGAGGGCTAAGAATTCGATATCAAGCTTATCGGTAATCAA
CCTCTGGATTACAAAATTTGTGAAAGATTGACTGGTATTCTTAACTATGTTGCTCCTTTTACGCTATGTG
GATACGCTGCTTTAATGCCTTTGTATCATGCTATTGCTTCCCGTATGGCTTTCATTTTCTCCTCCTTGTA
TAAATCCTGGTTGCTGTCTCTTTATGAGGAGTTGTGGCCCGTTGTCAGGCAACGTGGCGTGGTGTGCACT
GTGTTTGCTGACGCAACCCCCACTGGTTGGGGCATTGCCACCACCTGTCAGCTCCTTTCCGGGACTTTCG
CTTTCCCCCTCCCTATTGCCACGGCGGAACTCATCGCCGCCTGCCTTGCCCGCTGCTGGACAGGGGCTCG
GCTGTTGGGCACTGACAATTCCGTGGTGTTGTCGGGGAAATCATCGTCCTTTCCTTGGCTGCTCGCCTGT
GTTGCCACCTGGATTCTGCGCGGGACGTCCTTCTGCTACGTCCCTTCGGCCCTCAATCCAGCGGACCTTC
CTTCCCGCGGCCTGCTGCCGGCTCTGCGGCCTCTTCCGCGTCTTCGCCTTCGCCCTCAGACGAGTCGGAT
CTCCCTTTGGGCCGCCTCCCCGCATCGATACCGTCGACCTCGAGACCTAGAAAAACATGGAGCAATCACA
AGTAGCAATACAGCAGCTACCAATGCTGATTGTGCCTGGCTAGAAGCACAAGAGGAGGAGGAGGTGGGTT
TTCCAGTCACACCTCAGGTACCTTTAAGACCAATGACTTACAAGGCAGCTGTAGATCTTAGCCACTTTTT
AAAAGAAAAGGGGGGACTGGAAGGGCTAATTCACTCCCAACGAAGACAAGATATCCTTGATCTGTGGATC
TACCACACACAAGGCTACTTCCCTGATTGGCAGAACTACACACCAGGGCCAGGGATCAGATATCCACTGA
CCTTTGGATGGTGCTACAAGCTAGTACCAGTTGAGCAAGAGAAGGTAGAAGAAGCCAATGAAGGAGAGAA
CACCCGCTTGTTACACCCTGTGAGCCTGCATGGGATGGATGACCCGGAGAGAGAAGTATTAGAGTGGAGG
TTTGACAGCCGCCTAGCATTTCATCACATGGCCCGAGAGCTGCATCCGGACTGTACTGGGTCTCTCTGGT
TAGACCAGATCTGAGCCTGGGAGCTCTCTGGCTAACTAGGGAACCCACTGCTTAAGCCTCAATAAAGCTT
GCCTTGAGTGCTTCAAGTAGTGTGTGCCCGTCTGTTGTGTGACTCTGGTAACTAGAGATCCCTCAGACCC
TTTTAGTCAGTGTGGAAAATCTCTAGCAGGGCCCGTTTAAACCCGCTGATCAGCCTCGACTGTGCCTTCT
AGTTGCCAGCCATCTGTTGTTTGCCCCTCCCCCGTGCCTTCCTTGACCCTGGAAGGTGCCACTCCCACTG
TCCTTTCCTAATAAAATGAGGAAATTGCATCGCATTGTCTGAGTAGGTGTCATTCTATTCTGGGGGGTGG
GGTGGGGCAGGACAGCAAGGGGGAGGATTGGGAAGACAATAGCAGGCATGCTGGGGATGCGGTGGGCTCT
ATGGCTTCTGAGGCGGAAAGAACCAGCTGGGGCTCTAGGGGGTATCCCC
[124 nt withheld, positions 2080-2203]
C
[91 nt withheld, positions 2205-2295]
A
[49 nt withheld, positions 2297-2345]
CCTTTGACGTTGGAGTCCACGTTCTTT
[37 nt withheld, positions 2373-2409]
ACCCTATCTCGGTCTATTCTTTTGATTTATAAGGGATTTTGCCGATTTCGGCCTATTGGTTAAAAAATGA
GCTGATTTAACAAAAATTTAACGCGAATTAATTCTGTGGAATGTGTGTCAGTTAGGGTGTGGAAAGTCCC
CAGGCTCCCCAGCAGGCAGAAGTATGCAAAGCATGCATCTCAATTAGTCAGCAACCAGGTGTGGAAAGTC
CCCAGGCTCCCCAGCAGGCAGAAGTATGCAAAGCATGCATCTCAATTAGTCAGCAACCATAGTCCCGCCC
CTAACTCCGCCCAGTTCCGCCCATTCTCCGCCCCATGGCTGACTAATTTTTTTTATTTATGCAGAGGCCG
AGGCCGCCTCTGCCTCTGAGCTATTCCAGAAGTAGTGAGGAGGCTTTTTTGGAGGCCTAGGCTTTTGCAA
AAAGCTCCCGGGAGCTTGTATATCCATTTTCGGATCTGATCAGCACGTGTTGACAATTAATCATCGGCAT
AGTATATCGGCATAGTATAATACGACAAGGTGAGGAACTAAACCATGGCCAAGTTGACCAGTGCCGTTCC
GGTGCTCACCGCGCGCGACGTCGCCGGAGCGGTCGAGTTCTGGACCGACCGGCTCGGGTTCTCCCGGGAC
TTCGTGGAGGACGACTTCGCCGGTGTGGTCCGGGACGACGTGACCCTGTTCATCAGCGCGGTCCAGGACC
AGGTGGTGCCGGACAACACCCTGGCCTGGGTGTGGGTGCGCGGCCTGGACGAGCTGTACGCCGAGTGGTC
GGAGGTCGTGTCCACGAACTTCCGGGACGCCTCCGGGCCGGCCATGACCGAGATCGGCGAGCAGCCGTGG
GGGCGGGAGTTCGCCCTGCGCGACCCGGCCGGCAACTGCGTGCACTTCGTGGCCGAGGAGCAGGACTGAC
ACGTGCTACGAGATTTCGATTCCACCGCCGCCTTCTATGAAAGGTTGGGCTTCGGAATCGTTTTCCGGGA
CGCCGGCTGGATGATCCTCCAGCGCGGGGATCTCATGCTGGAGTTCTTCGCCCACCCCAACTTGTTTATT
GCAGCTTATAATGGTTACAAATAAAGCAATAGCATCACAAATTTCACAAATAAAGCATTTTTTTCACTGC
ATTCTAGTTGTGGTTTGTCCAAACTCATCAATGTATCTTATCATGTCTGTATACCGTCGACCTCTAGCTA
GAGCTTGGCGTAATCATGGTCATAGCTGTTTCCTGTGTGAAATTGTTATCCGCTCACAATTCCACACAAC
ATACGAGCCGGAAGCATAAAGTGTAAAGCCTGGGGTGCCTAATGAGTGAGCTAACTCACATTAATTGCGT
TGCGCTCACTGCCCGCTTTCCAGTCGGGAAACCTGTCGTGCCAGCTGCATTAATGAATCGGCCAACGCGC
GGGGAGAGGCGGTTTGCGTATTGGGCGCTCTTCCGCTTCCTCGCTCACTGACTCGCTGCGCTCGGTCGTT
CGGCTGCGGCGAGCGGTATCAGCTCACTCAAAGGCGGTAATACGGTTATCCACAGAATCAGGGGATAACG
CAGGAAAGAACATGTGAGCAAAAGGCCAGCAAAAGGCCAGGAACCGTAAAAAGGCCGCGTTGCTGGCGTT
TTTCCATAGGCTCCGCCCCCCTGACGAGCATCACAAAAATCGACGCTCAAGTCAGAGGTGGCGAAACCCG
ACAGGACTATAAAGATACCAGGCGTTTCCCCCTGGAAGCTCCCTCGTGCGCTCTCCTGTTCCGACCCTGC
CGCTTACCGGATACCTGTCCGCCTTTCTCCCTTCGGGAAGCGTGGCGCTTTCTCATAGCTCACGCTGTAG
GTATCTCAGTTCGGTGTAGGTCGTTCGCTCCAAGCTGGGCTGTGTGCACGAACCCCCCGTTCAGCCCGAC
CGCTGCGCCTTATCCGGTAACTATCGTCTTGAGTCCAACCCGGTAAGACACGACTTATCGCCACTGGCAG
CAGCCACTGGTAACAGGATTAGCAGAGCGAGGTATGTAGGCGGTGCTACAGAGTTCTTGAAGTGGTGGCC
TAACTACGGCTACACTAGAAGAACAGTATTTGGTATCTGCGCTCTGCTGAAGCCAGTTACCTTCGGAAAA
AGAGTTGGTAGCTCTTGATCCGGCAAACAAACCACCGCTGGTAGCGGTGGTTTTTTTGTTTGCAAGCAGC
AGATTACGCGCAGAAAAAAAGGATCTCAAGAAGATCCTTTGATCTTTTCTACGGGGTCTGACGCTCAGTG
GAACGAAAACTCACGTTAAGGGATTTTGGTCATGAGATTATCAAAAAGGATCTTCACCTAGATCCTTTTA
AATTAAAAATGAAGTTTTAAATCAATCTAAAGTATATATGAGTAAACTTGGTCTGACAGTTACCAATGCT
TAATCAGTGAGGCACCTATCTCAGCGATCTGTCTATTTCGTTCATCCATAGTTGCCTGACTCCCCGTCGT
GTAGATAACTACGATACGGGAGGGCTTACCATCTGGCCCCAGTGCTGCAATGATACCGCGAGACCCACGC
TCACCGGCTCCAGATTTATCAGCAATAAACCAGCCAGCCGGAAGGGCCGAGCGCAGAAGTGGTCCTGCAA
CTTTATCCGCCTCCATCCAGTCTATTAATTGTTGCCGGGAAGCTAGAGTAAGTAGTTCGCCAGTTAATAG
TTTGCGCAACGTTGTTGCCATTGCTACAGGCATCGTGGTGTCACGCTCGTCGTTTGGTATGGCTTCATTC
AGCTCCGGTTCCCAACGATCAAGGCGAGTTACATGATCCCCCATGTTGTGCAAAAAAGCGGTTAGCTCCT
TCGGTCCTCCGATCGTTGTCAGAAGTAAGTTGGCCGCAGTGTTATCACTCATGGTTATGGCAGCACTGCA
TAATTCTCTTACTGTCATGCCATCCGTAAGATGCTTTTCTGTGACTGGTGAGTACTCAACCAAGTCATTC
TGAGAATAGTGTATGCGGCGACCGAGTTGCTCTTGCCCGGCGTCAATACGGGATAATACCGCGCCACATA
GCAGAACTTTAAAAGTGCTCATCATTGGAAAACGTTCTTCGGGGCGAAAACTCTCAAGGATCTTACCGCT
GTTGAGATCCAGTTCGATGTAACCCACTCGTGCACCCAACTGATCTTCAGCATCTTTTACTTTCACCAGC
GTTTCTGGGTGAGCAAAAACAGGAAGGCAAAATGCCGCAAAAAAGGGAATAAGGGCGACACGGAAATGTT
GAATACTCATACTCTTCCTTTTTCAATATTATTGAAGCATTTATCAGGGTTATTGTCTCATGAGCGGATA
CATATTTGAATGTATTTAGAAAAATAAACAAATAGGGGTTCCGCGCACATTTCCCCGAAAAGTGCCACCT
GACGTCGACGGATCGGGAGATCTCCCGATCCCCTATGGTGCACTCTCAGTACAATCTGCTCTGATGCCGC
ATAGTTAAGCCAGTATCTGCTCCCTGCTTGTGTGTTGGAGGTCGCTGAGTAGTGCGCGAGCAAAATTTAA
GCTACAACAAGGCAAGGCTTGACCGACAATTGCATGAAGAATCTGCTTAGGGTTAGGCGTTTTGCGCTGC
TTCGCGATGTACGGGCCAGATATACGCGTTGACATTGATTATTGACTAGTTATTAATAGTAATCAATTAC
GGGGTCATTAGTTCATAGCCCATATATGGAGTTCCGCGTTACATAACTTACGGTAAATGGCCCGCCTGGC
TGACCGCCCAACGACCCCCGCCCATTGACGTCAATAATGACGTATGTTCCCATAGTAACGCCAATAGGGA
CTTTCCATTGACGTCAATGGGTGGAGTATTTACGGTAAACTGCCCACTTGGCAGTACATCAAGTGTATCA
TATGCCAAGTACGCCCCCTATTGACGTCAATGACGGTAAATGGCCCGCCTGGCATTATGCCCAGTACATG
ACCTTATGGGACTTTCCTACTTGGCAGTACATCTACGTATTAGTCATCGCTATTACCATGGTGATGCGGT
TTTGGCAGTACATCAATGGGCGTGGATAGCGGTTTGACTCACGGGGATTTCCAAGTCTCCACCCCATTGA
CGTCAATGGGAGTTTGTTTTGGCACCAAAATCAACGGGACTTTCCAAAATGTCGTAACAACTCCGCCCCA
TTGACGCAAATGGGCGGTAGGCGTGTACGGTGGGAGGTCTATATAAGCAGCGCGTTTTGCCTGTACTGGG
TCTCTCTGGTTAGACCAGATCTGAGCCTGGGAGCTCTCTGGCTAACTAGGGAACCCACTGCTTAAGCCTC
AATAAAGCTTGCCTTGAGTGCTTCAAGTAGTGTGTGCCCGTCTGTTGTGTGACTCTGGTAACTAGAGATC
CCTCAGACCCTTTTAGTCAGTGTGGAAAATCTCTAGCAGTGGCGCCCGAACAGGGACTTGAAAGCGAAAG
GGAAACCAGAGGAGCTCTCTCGACGCAGGACTCGGCTTGCTGAAGCGCGCACGGCAAGAGGCGAGGGGCG
GCGACTGGTGAGTACGCCAAAAATTTTGACTAGCGGAGGCTAGAAGGAGAGAGATGGGTGCGAGAGCGTC
AGTATTAAGCGGGGGAGAATTAGATCGCGATGGGAAAAAATTCGGTTAAGGCCAGGGGGAAAGAAAAAAT
ATAAATTAAAACATATAGTATGGGCAAGCAGGGAGCTAGAACGATTCGCAGTTAATCCTGGCCTGTTAGA
AACATCAGAAGGCTGTAGACAAATACTGGGACAGCTACAACCATCCCTTCAGACAGGATCAGAAGAACTT
AGATCATTATATAATACAGTAGCAACCCTCTATTGTGTGCATCAAAGGATAGAGATAAAAGACACCAAGG
AAGCTTTAGACAAGATAGAGGAAGAGCAAAACAAAAGTAAGACCACCGCACAGCAAGCGGCCGCTGATCT
TCAGACCTGGAGGAGGAGATATGAGGGACAATTGGAGAAGTGAATTATATAAATATAAAGTAGTAAAAAT
TGAACCATTAGGAGTAGCACCCACCAAGGCAAAGAGAAGAGTGGTGCAGAGAGAAAAAAGAGCAGTGGGA
ATAGGAGCTTTGTTCCTTGGGTTCTTGGGAGCAGCAGGAAGCACTATGGGCGCAGCGTCAATGACGCTGA
CGGTACAGGCCAGACAATTATTGTCTGGTATAGTGCAGCAGCAGAACAATTTGCTGAGGGCTATTGAGGC
GCAACAGCATCTGTTGCAACTCACAGTCTGGGGCATCAAGCAGCTCCAGGCAAGAATCCTGGCTGTGGAA
AGATACCTAAAGGATCAACAGCTCCTGGGGATTTGGGGTTGCTCTGGAAAACTCATTTGCACCACTGCTG
TGCCTTGGAATGCTAGTTGGAGTAATAAATCTCTGGAACAGATTTGGAATCACACGACCTGGATGGAGTG
GGACAGAGAAATTAACAATTACACAAGCTTAATACACTCCTTAATTGAAGAATCGCAAAACCAGCAAGAA
AAGAATGAACAAGAATTATTGGAATTAGATAAATGGGCAAGTTTGTGGAATTGGTTTAACATAACAAATT
GGCTGTGGTATATAAAATTATTCATAATGATAGTAGGAGGCTTGGTAGGTTTAAGAATAGTTTTTGCTGT
ACTTTCTATAGTGAATAGAGTTAGGCAGGGATATTCACCATTATCGTTTCAGACCCACCTCCCAACCCCG
AGGGGACCCGACAGGCCCGAAGGAATAGAAGAAGAAGGTGGAGAGAGAGACAGAGACAGATCCATTCGAT
TAGTGAACGGATCGGCACTGCGTGCGCCAATTCTGCAGACAAATGGCAGTATTCATCCACAATTTTAAAA
GAAAAGGGGGGATTGGGGGGTACAGTGCAGGGGAAAGAATAGTAGACATAATAGCAACAGACATACAAAC
TAAAGAATTACAAAAACAAATTACAAAAATTCAAAATTTTCGGGTTTATTACAGGGACAGCAGAGATCCA
GTTTGGTTAATTAGCTAGCTAGGTCTTGAAAGGAGTGGGAATTGGCTCCGGTGCCCGTCAGTGGGCAGAG
CGCACATCGCCCACAGTCCCCGAGAAGTTGGGGGGAGGGGTCGGCAATTGATCCGGTGCCTAGAGAAGGT
GGCGCGGGGTAAACTGGGAAAGTGATGTCGTGTACTGGCTCCGCCTTTTTCCCGAGGGTGGGGGAGAACC
GTATATAAGTGCAGTAGTCGCCGTGAACGTTCTTTTTCGCAACGGGTTTGCCGCCAGAACACAGGACCGG
TTCTAGAGCGGCCGCCACCATGTACCCGTATGATGTTCCGGATTACGCTGGCTATCCCTACGACGTGCCC
GACTATGCCGGGTACCCCTATGACGTCCCAGACTACGCAGCTAGCATCCCGCTGCTGAACGCTAAACAGA
TTCTGGGACAGCTGGACGGCGGGAGCGTGGCAGTCCTGCCTGTGGTCGACTCCACCAATCAGTACCTGCT
GGATCGAATCGGCGAGCTGAAGAGTGGGGATGCTTGCATTGCAGAATATCAGCAGGCAGGGAGAGGAAGC
AGAGGGAGGAAATGGTTCTCTCCTTTTGGAGCTAACCTGTACCTGAGTATGTTTTGGCGCCTGAAGCGGG
GACCAGCAGCAATCGGCCTGGGCCCGGTCATCGGAATTGTCATGGCAGAAGCGCTGCGAAAGCTGGGAGC
AGACAAGGTGCGAGTCAAATGGCCCAATGACCTGTATCTGCAGGATAGAAAGCTGGCAGGCATCCTGGTG
GAGCTGGCCGGAATAACAGGCGATGCTGCACAGATCGTCATTGGCGCCGGGATTAACGTGGCTATGAGGC
GCGTGGAGGAAAGCGTGGTCAATCAGGGCTGGATCACACTGCAGGAAGCAGGGATTAACCTGGACAGGAA
TACTCTGGCCGCTATGCTGATCCGAGAGCTGCGGGCAGCCCTGGAACTGTTCGAGCAGGAAGGCCTGGCT
CCATATCTGTCACGGTGGGAGAAGCTGGATAACTTCATCAATAGACCCGTGAAGCTGATCATTGGGGACA
AAGAGATTTTCGGGATTAGCCGGGGGATTGATAAACAGGGAGCCCTGCTGCTGGAACAGGACGGAGTTAT
CAAACCCTGGATGGGCGGAGAAATCAGTCTGCGGTCTGCCGAAAAGTGTACACCCAAGAAGAAGAGGAAG
GTGGACCCCAAGAAGAAGAGGAAGGTGGACCCCAAGAAGAAGAGGAAGGTGTGTACAGGATC
Features (pLannotate 1.2.2; 35 found; start..end, strand, type, name):
     62..460     +  CDS            BSD: blasticidin S deaminase; Aspergillus terreus BSD; confers resistance to blasticidin
    461..482     +  misc_feature   MCS (fragment): pBluescript multiple cloning site
    485..1073    +  misc_feature   WPRE: woodchuck hepatitis virus posttranscriptional regulatory element
   1010..1591    +  CDS            nef (fragment): NEF_HV1H2 - Experimental evidence at protein level: Swiss-Prot protein existence level 1. Extracellular Nef protein targets CD4(+) T-lymphocytes for apoptosis by interacting with CXCR4 surface receptors. From Human immunodeficiency virus type 1 group M subtype B (isolate HXB2) (HIV-1).
   1598..1778    +  LTR            5' LTR (truncated): truncated 5' long terminal repeat (LTR) from HIV-1
   1810..2034    +  polyA_signal   bGH poly(A) signal: bovine growth hormone polyadenylation signal
   2038..2059    +  promoter       SV40 promoter (fragment): SV40 enhancer and early promoter
   2080..2508    +  rep_origin     f1 ori (sequence partly withheld): f1 bacteriophage origin of replication; arrow indicates direction of (+) strand synthesis
   2535..2606    +  promoter       SV40 promoter (fragment): SV40 enhancer and early promoter
   2607..2678    +  promoter       SV40 promoter (fragment): SV40 enhancer and early promoter
   2682..2816    +  rep_origin     SV40 ori: SV40 origin of replication
   2878..2925    +  promoter       EM7 promoter: synthetic bacterial promoter&nbsp
   2944..3318    +  CDS            BleoR: antibiotic-binding protein; Sh ble from Streptoalloteichus hindustanus; confers resistance to bleomycin, phleomycin, and Zeocin™
   3328..3453    +  CDS            ble (fragment): BLE_KLEPN - Experimental evidence at protein level: Swiss-Prot protein existence level 1. Binding protein with a strong affinity to the bleomycin family of antibiotics. Binds to CL990; an antimitotic-antibiotic compound. From Klebsiella pneumoniae.
   3448..3569    +  polyA_signal   SV40 poly(A) signal: SV40 polyadenylation signal
   3642..3658    -  protein_bind   lac operator: The lac repressor binds to the lac operator to inhibit transcription in E. coli. This inhibition can be relieved by adding lactose or isopropyl-β-D-thiogalactopyranoside (IPTG). lac repressor encoded by lacI
   3666..3696    -  promoter       lac promoter: promoter for the E. coli lac operon
   3711..3732    -  protein_bind   CAP binding site: CAP binding activates transcription in the presence of cAMP. E. coli catabolite activator protein
   3745..3837    -  CDS            lacI (fragment): lac repressor; lacI; The lac repressor binds to the lac operator to inhibit transcription in E. coli. This inhibition can be relieved by adding lactose or isopropyl-β-D-thiogalactopyranoside (IPTG).
   4020..4608    -  rep_origin     ori: high-copy-number ColE1/pMB1/pBR322/pUC origin of replication
   4779..5639    -  CDS            AmpR: β-lactamase; bla; confers resistance to ampicillin, carbenicillin, and related antibiotics
   5640..5744    -  promoter       AmpR promoter: bla
   5803..5855    -  misc_feature   bom (fragment): basis of mobility region from pBR322
   6010..6389    +  enhancer       CMV enhancer: human cytomegalovirus immediate early enhancer
   6390..6589    +  promoter       CMV promoter: human cytomegalovirus (CMV) immediate early promoter
   6607..6787    +  LTR            5' LTR (truncated): truncated 5' long terminal repeat (LTR) from HIV-1
   6834..6959    +  misc_feature   HIV-1 Ψ: packaging signal of human immunodeficiency virus type 1
   6943..7306    +  CDS            HIV-1 gag (fragment): gag protein from human immunodeficiency virus 1; gag
   7452..7685    +  misc_feature   RRE: The Rev response element (RRE) of HIV-1 allows for Rev-dependent mRNA export from the nucleus to the cytoplasm.
   8062..8162    +  CDS            Rev (fragment): human immunodeficiency virus 1 (HIV-1) Rev protein; rev; enhances nuclear export of unspliced and incompletely spliced viral mRNAs
   8212..8329    +  misc_feature   cPPT/CTS: central polypurine tract and central termination sequence of HIV-1
   8378..8396    +  CDS            small t antigen (fragment): SV40 (simian virus 40) small t antigen
   8422..8633    +  promoter       EF-1α core promoter: core promoter for human elongation factor EF-1α
   8639..8658    -  misc_feature   MCS (fragment): pBluescript multiple cloning site
   8755..9525    +  CDS            miniTurbo: N-terminally truncated mutant of the E. coli biotin ligase BioID engineered for improved catalytic efficiency (Branon et al., 2018)
