[The description below was written by a language model from this plasmid's Addgene catalogue record and pLannotate feature annotations shown in this document.]
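Description:
Lenti-miniTurbo-NLS-Blast is a lentiviral mammalian expression vector built on the lentiCas9-Blast backbone, in which the Cas9 coding region was removed and replaced by a miniTurbo insert through Gibson assembly. It is propagated in E. coli through a high-copy ColE1/pUC-type origin with ampicillin resistance (AmpR), and low-recombination strains are recommended because of the repeated LTR sequences. The backbone also carries an f1 origin and an SV40 promoter/origin with an EM7-driven bleomycin/Zeocin resistance cassette lying outside the viral genome. The catalogue lists a total size of 8149 bp, whereas the sequenced record used for annotation is 9,611 nt. The record does not explain this difference.

The transfer cassette has a third-generation-style layout. A CMV enhancer/promoter is fused to a truncated HIV-1 5' LTR and is followed by the Ψ packaging signal with a partial gag sequence, the RRE for Rev-dependent export, and the cPPT/CTS. A truncated 3' LTR and a bGH polyadenylation signal lie downstream. Inside this, the EF-1α core promoter drives miniTurbo, an N-terminally truncated, engineered E. coli biotin ligase used for rapid proximity biotinylation. According to the catalogue it carries an N-terminal 3xHA tag and a C-terminal 3xSV40 nuclear localisation signal, though neither is annotated separately in the feature table. The blasticidin S deaminase gene follows shortly after miniTurbo and allows blasticidin selection of transduced cells. The element linking the two coding sequences is not annotated. A WPRE downstream enhances transcript expression.

The stated purpose is a control for a dCas9-directed, locus-specific proximity labelling approach. It expresses nuclear miniTurbo without dCas9, so background nuclear biotinylation can be distinguished from labelling at a targeted genomic region.
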