Addgene plasmid #232347: Lenti-miniTurbo-NLS-Blast
Purpose: Lentiviral control vector expressing miniTurboNLS without dCas9
Depositing lab: Ali Shilatifard. Depositing organization: Northwestern University. Publication: TurboCas: A method for locus-specific labeling of genomic regions and isolating their associated protein interactome. Cenik BK, Aoi Y, Iwanaszko M, Howard BC, Morgan MA, Andersen GD, Bartom ET, Shilatifard A. Mol Cell. 2024 Dec 19;84(24):4929-4944.e8. doi: 10.1016/j.molcel.2024.11.007. PubMed 39706164.
Backbone
  Vector backbone: lentiCas9-Blast
  Backbone manufacturer: Feng Zhang
  Total vector size (bp): 8149
  Vector type: Mammalian Expression, Lentiviral
  Selectable markers: Blasticidin
Growth in bacteria
  Bacterial resistance: Ampicillin, 100 μg/mL
  Growth temperature: 30°C
  Growth strain: NEB Stable
  Growth instructions: Propagate using low-recombination strains, we recommend Stbl3 or NEBStable.
  Copy number: High Copy
Gene/Insert
  Gene/Insert name: miniTurbo
  Species: Synthetic
  Insert size (bp): 771
  Promoter: EF1a
  Tag / fusion protein: 3xHA (N terminal on insert); 3xSV40 NLS (C terminal on insert)
  Cloning method: Gibson Cloning
  Sequencing primers: 5′ pLLU-F
Terms and licenses: Academic/Nonprofit Terms; Industry Terms: Not Available to Industry
Depositor comments: Cloned by removing insert from LentiCas9-blast from Feng Zheng (Addgene #52962) and replacing with miniTurbo insert by Gibson assembly.
How to cite: Lenti-miniTurbo-NLS-Blast was a gift from Ali Shilatifard (Addgene plasmid # 232347 ; http://n2t.net/addgene:232347 ; RRID:Addgene_232347)
